Addgene plasmid #154787: pUBC_stdMCP_serinemod_E488QADAR_p2A_yGFP
Purpose: Expresses synonymized MS2 coat protein dimer (MCP) fused to hyperactive ADAR catalytic domain
Depositing lab: Robert Singer. Depositing organization: Albert Einstein College of Medicine. Publication: MS2-TRIBE Evaluates Both Protein-RNA Interactions and Nuclear Organization of Transcription by RNA Editing. Biswas J, Rahman R, Gupta V, Rosbash M, Singer RH. iScience. 2020 Jun 28;23(7):101318. doi: 10.1016/j.isci.2020.101318. PubMed 32674054.
Backbone
  Vector backbone: phage-ubc-nls-ha-tdMCP-gfp (Addgene Plasmid #40649)
  Backbone size w/o insert (bp): 6200
  Total vector size (bp): 9169
  Vector type: Mammalian Expression, Lentiviral
  Selectable markers: GFP
Growth in bacteria
  Bacterial resistance: Ampicillin, 100 μg/mL
  Growth temperature: 37°C
  Growth strain: NEB Stable
  Copy number: High Copy
Gene/Insert
  Gene/Insert name: Adenosine deaminse (alt name: ADAR)
  Species: D. melanogaster (fly), Synthetic
  Insert size (bp): 1281
  Mutation: Synonymized serine to prevent autoediting of ADAR, hyperediting mutation E488Q of ADAR
  Entrez Gene: Adar (a.k.a. Dmel_CG12598, ADAR, ADAR1, CG12598, Dmel\CG12598, EG:BACN35H14.1, adar, adr, cg12598, dADAR, dAdar, dadar, hypnos-2)
  Promoter: UBC
  Tag / fusion protein: stdMCP (N terminal on insert); V5 (C terminal on insert); GFP (C terminal on insert)
  Cloning method: Restriction Enzyme; 5′ cloning site AgeI (destroyed during cloning); 3′ cloning site SphI (not destroyed)
  Sequencing primers: 5′ UBC_F (5'-CGCCGATGATTATATAAGGA-3'); 3′ GFP_R (5'-GCATCACCTTCACCTTCACC-3')
Terms and licenses: Academic/Nonprofit Terms; Industry Terms: Not Available to Industry
How to cite: pUBC_stdMCP_serinemod_E488QADAR_p2A_yGFP was a gift from Robert Singer (Addgene plasmid # 154787 ; http://n2t.net/addgene:154787 ; RRID:Addgene_154787)
