[The description below was written by a language model from this plasmid's Addgene catalogue record and pLannotate feature annotations shown in this document.]
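Description:
pUBC_stdMCP_serinemod_E488QADAR_p2A_yGFP is a 9.2 kb HIV-1-based lentiviral transfer plasmid for mammalian expression, built on the phage-ubc-nls-ha-tdMCP-gfp backbone. In bacteria it is maintained through a high-copy ColE1/pUC-type origin and selected with ampicillin via β-lactamase. The viral framework comprises a truncated 5′ LTR, the Ψ packaging signal with a partial gag sequence, the Rev response element, the cPPT/CTS and a self-inactivating ΔU3 3′ LTR, so the cassette can be packaged into replication-incompetent particles and integrated into target cells. A WPRE sits downstream of the coding region to enhance transcript expression. Short lac, SV40 and nef fragments in the annotation appear to be backbone remnants rather than functional parts.

The payload is driven by the human ubiquitin C promoter. It encodes a tandem dimer of the bacteriophage MS2 coat protein whose two copies are synonymized (stdMCP). This is fused at its C-terminus to the catalytic domain of Drosophila melanogaster ADAR, followed by a V5 epitope tag. The ADAR portion carries the hyperactive E488Q mutation, and a serine codon has been synonymously recoded to prevent the enzyme from editing its own transcript. According to the plasmid name, a P2A peptide then separates the fusion from a yeast-codon-optimised GFP, which would be produced as a separate protein; the P2A itself is not annotated in the feature table. GFP is the only marker listed for identifying expressing mammalian cells, as there is no drug resistance gene.

The construct supports the MS2-TRIBE approach. MCP tethers the deaminase to RNAs bearing MS2 stem-loops, and the resulting adenosine-to-inosine edits on the tagged or neighbouring transcripts are used to report protein–RNA interactions and the nuclear organisation of transcription.
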