Features (pLannotate 1.2.2; 27 found; start..end, strand, type, name):
      1..399     +  promoter       UbC promoter: human ubiquitin C promoter
    509..707     +  CDS            MS2 (fragment): bacteriophage MS2 coat protein binds to a specific stem-loop structure in the viral RNA (Peabody, 1993)
    713..856     +  CDS            MS2 (fragment): bacteriophage MS2 coat protein binds to a specific stem-loop structure in the viral RNA (Peabody, 1993)
    860..1210    +  CDS            CAPSD_BPMS2 (fragment): Experimental evidence at protein level: Swiss-Prot protein existence level 1. Acts as a translational repressor of viral replicase synthesis late in infection. This latter function is the result of capsid protein interaction with an RNA hairpin which contains the replicase ribosome-binding site. From Escherichia phage MS2 (Bacteriophage MS2).
   1238..2443    +  CDS            Adar (fragment): ADAR_DROME - Also known as hypnos-2 From Drosophila melanogaster (Fruit fly).
   2462..2503    +  CDS            V5 tag: epitope tag from simian virus 5
   2615..3328    +  CDS            yeGFP: yeast-enhanced green fluorescent protein codons optimized for translation in S. cerevisiae and C. albicans
   3342..3930    +  misc_feature   WPRE: woodchuck hepatitis virus posttranscriptional regulatory element
   3938..4003    +  CDS            nef (fragment): NEF_HV1Z2 - Experimental evidence at protein level: Swiss-Prot protein existence level 1. Extracellular Nef protein targets CD4(+) T-lymphocytes for apoptosis by interacting with CXCR4 surface receptors. From Human immunodeficiency virus type 1 group M subtype D (isolate Z2/CDC-Z34) (HIV-1).
   4005..4238    +  LTR            3' LTR (ΔU3): self-inactivating 3' long terminal repeat (LTR) from HIV-1
   4443..4547    +  promoter       AmpR promoter: bla
   4548..5408    +  CDS            AmpR: β-lactamase; bla; confers resistance to ampicillin, carbenicillin, and related antibiotics
   5579..6167    +  rep_origin     ori: high-copy-number ColE1/pMB1/pBR322/pUC origin of replication
   6350..6404    +  CDS            lacI (fragment): lac repressor; lacI; The lac repressor binds to the lac operator to inhibit transcription in E. coli. This inhibition can be relieved by adding lactose or isopropyl-β-D-thiogalactopyranoside (IPTG).
   6410..6503    +  rep_origin     SV40 ori (fragment): SV40 origin of replication
   6528..6565    +  CDS            lacI (fragment): lac repressor; lacI; The lac repressor binds to the lac operator to inhibit transcription in E. coli. This inhibition can be relieved by adding lactose or isopropyl-β-D-thiogalactopyranoside (IPTG).
   6578..6599    +  protein_bind   CAP binding site: CAP binding activates transcription in the presence of cAMP. E. coli catabolite activator protein
   6614..6644    +  promoter       lac promoter: promoter for the E. coli lac operon
   6652..6668    +  protein_bind   lac operator: The lac repressor binds to the lac operator to inhibit transcription in E. coli. This inhibition can be relieved by adding lactose or isopropyl-β-D-thiogalactopyranoside (IPTG). lac repressor encoded by lacI
   6702..6785    +  polyA_signal   SV40 poly(A) signal (fragment): SV40 polyadenylation signal
   6952..7281    +  CDS            nef (fragment): NEF_HV1BR - Experimental evidence at protein level: Swiss-Prot protein existence level 1. Extracellular Nef protein targets CD4(+) T-lymphocytes for apoptosis by interacting with CXCR4 surface receptors (PubMed:14990729). From Human immunodeficiency virus type 1 group M subtype B (isolate BRU/LAI) (HIV-1).
   7329..7586    +  LTR            5' LTR (truncated): truncated 5' long terminal repeat (LTR) from HIV-1
   7633..7758    +  misc_feature   HIV-1 Ψ: packaging signal of human immunodeficiency virus type 1
   7742..8080    +  CDS            HIV-1 gag (fragment): gag protein from human immunodeficiency virus 1; gag
   8255..8488    +  misc_feature   RRE: The Rev response element (RRE) of HIV-1 allows for Rev-dependent mRNA export from the nucleus to the cytoplasm.
   8865..8965    +  CDS            Rev (fragment): human immunodeficiency virus 1 (HIV-1) Rev protein; rev; enhances nuclear export of unspliced and incompletely spliced viral mRNAs
   9010..9127    +  misc_feature   cPPT/CTS: central polypurine tract and central termination sequence of HIV-1
>Addgene plasmid #154787 | pUBC_stdMCP_serinemod_E488QADAR_p2A_yGFP | addgene full sequence | sequence record 306329 | Addgene NGS Result
GGCCTCCGCGCCGGGTTTTGGCGCCTCCCGCGGGCGCCCCCCTCCTCACGGCGAGCGCTGCCACGTCAGA
CGAAGGGCGCAGCGAGCGTCCTGATCCTTCCGCCCGGACGCTCAGGACAGCGGCCCGCTGCTCATAAGAC
TCGGCCTTAGAACCCCAGTATCAGCAGAAGGACATTTTAGGACGGGACTTGGGTGACTCTAGGGCACTGG
TTTTCTTTCCAGAGAGCGGAACAGGCGAGGAAAAGTAGTCCCTTCTCGGCGATTCTGCGGAGGGATCTCC
GTGGGGCGGTGAACGCCGATGATTATATAAGGACGCGCCGGGTGTGGCACAGCTAGTTCCGTCGCAGCCG
GGATTTGGGTCGCGGTTCTTGTTTGTGGATCGCTGTGATCGTCACTTGGCGGCCGCGCCACCATGGGCCC
AAAAAAGAAAAGAAAAGTTGGCTACCCCTACGACGTGCCCGACTACGCCCTGGAAGTTCTGTTCCAGGGG
CCCCTGTTATTAATTAACGCTTCTAACTTTACTCAGTTCGTTCTCGTCGACAATGGCGGAACTGGCGACG
TGACTGTCGCCCCAAGCAACTTCGCTAACGGGATCGCTGAATGGATCAGCTCTAACTCGCGTTCACAGGC
TTACAAAGTAACCTGTAGCGTTCGTCAGAGCTCTGCGCAGAATCGCAAATACACCATCAAAGTCGAGGTG
CCTAAAGGCGCCTGGCGTTCGTACTTAAATATGGAACTAACCATTCCAATTTTCGCCACGAATTCCGACT
GCGAGCTTATTGTTAAGGCAATGCAAGGTCTCCTAAAAGATGGAAACCCGATTCCCTCAGCAATCGCAGC
AAACTCCGGCATCTACGCCATGGCCAGCAACTTCACCCAGTTCGTGCTGGTGGACAACGGCGGCACCGGC
GACGTGACCGTGGCCCCCAGCAACTTCGCCAACGGCATCGCCGAGTGGATCAGCAGCAACAGCAGAAGCC
AGGCCTACAAGGTGACCTGCAGCGTGAGACAGAGCAGCGCCCAGAACAGAAAGTACACCATCAAGGTGGA
GGTGCCCAAGGGCGCCTGGAGAAGCTACCTGAACATGGAGCTGACCATCCCCATCTTCGCCACCAACAGC
GACTGCGAGCTGATCGTGAAGGCCATGCAGGGCCTGCTGAAGGACGGCAACCCCATCCCCAGCGCCATCG
CCGCCAACAGCGGCATCTACGCCGACCCACCGGGAGGTACCATGGACTACAGTCCAATGGTGGTGCCACA
GAAGAACGTACCCCTGCCAATCGACGACAAGTCGTCATCGATGGAGTTGCCTCAGATACACGCGGATACG
ATTGGTCGGTTGGTCTTAGAAAAGTTCATGGAAGTAATCAAGGGCCAGGAGGCTTACTCGCGTCGAAAGG
TATTAGCGGGCATTGTAATGACTGAAAACATGAATTTTTGTGAAGCCAAAGTTATTTCAGTTTCGACGGG
CACCAAGTGTGTCAGCGGTGAGCATATGAGTGTGAACGGAGCTGTCCTAAATGATTCCCATGCTGAAATA
GTCTCCAGGCGTTGTCTCCTCAAATATTTATATGCACAGCTGGACCTTCAGTGCAATCAGGCCACAGCAT
ATCAGTCGATTTTCGTGAGGAATACTGATGGGCAATACCCTTATAAACTAAAATCCGGGGTACATTTCCA
TTTGTATATAAATACAGCACCTTGTGGGGATGCACGGATATTTTCTCCTCACGAAAACGACACTGGTGTT
GATAAACATCCAAATAGAAAAGCTCGAGGCCAGCTGCGCACCAAAATCGAGTCCGGTCAGGGGACGATTC
CAGTGAAAAGCAGTGATGGTATCCAGACGTGGGATGGCGTATTGCAGGGCCAACGCCTGCTAACAATGTC
GTGCTCGGATAAAATTGCCCGTTGGAACATCGTGGGCATCCAAGGCTCACTATTGTCTTCCATAATTGAA
CCGGTGTACCTGCATTCGATTGTGCTGGGAAGCCTGTTGCATCCGGAGCACATGTACCGCGCAGTTTGCG
GCCGAATTGAGAAGTCCATTCAAGGCCTGCCACCGCCGTACCATCTGAACAAGCCGCGCCTGGCACTAGT
CACTTCGGCCGAGCCGCGGAATCAGGCCAAGGCTCCCAACTTCGGGATCAATTGGACCATTGGGGACACC
GAGCTGGAAGTGGTGAACTCGCTAACCGGTCGAACCATTGGCGGCCAGGTGTCTCGCATCACAAAGCAGG
CGTTTTTCGTTAAGTATGGATTTCTAATGGCAAACTTGCCCGGTATTTTAGTCCGCAAAGTAACCACTGA
CTATGGGCAAACCAAAGCTAACGTTAAGGACTATCAGATCGCAAAGCTAGAATTGTTCTCTGCATTCAAG
CGAGAAGACCTTGGCAGCTGGCTGAAGAAACCCATTGAACAAGACGAGTTCGGTCTTGCCGAATCTAGAG
GGCCCTTCGAAGGTAAGCCTATCCCTAACCCTCTCCTCGGTCTCGATTCTACGCGTACCGGTAACGGACC
GGGCAGCGGCGCCACCAACTTCAGCCTGCTGAAGCAGGCCGGCGACGTGGAGGAGAACCCCGGCCCCATT
GCATGCGGTTCAGGTTCATCAGGCTCTAAAGGTGAAGAATTATTCACTGGTGTTGTCCCAATTTTGGTTG
AATTAGATGGTGATGTTAATGGTCACAAATTTTCTGTCTCCGGTGAAGGTGAAGGTGATGCTACTTACGG
TAAATTGACCTTAAAATTTATTTGTACTACTGGTAAATTGCCAGTTCCATGGCCAACCTTAGTCACTACT
TTAACTTATGGTGTTCAATGTTTTTCTAGATACCCAGATCATATGAAACAACATGACTTTTTCAAGTCTG
CCATGCCAGAAGGTTATGTTCAAGAAAGAACTATTTTTTTCAAAGATGACGGTAACTACAAGACCAGAGC
TGAAGTCAAGTTTGAAGGTGATACCTTAGTTAATAGAATCGAATTAAAAGGTATTGATTTTAAAGAAGAT
GGTAACATTTTAGGTCACAAATTGGAATACAACTATAACTCTCACAATGTTTACATCATGGCTGACAAAC
AAAAGAATGGTATCAAAGTTAACTTCAAAATTAGACACAACATTGAAGATGGTTCTGTTCAATTAGCTGA
CCATTATCAACAAAATACTCCAATTGGTGATGGTCCAGTCTTGTTACCAGACAACCATTACTTATCCACT
CAATCTGCCTTATCCAAAGATCCAAACGAAAAGAGAGACCACATGGTCTTGTTAGAATTTGTTACTGCTG
CTGGTATTACCCATGGTATGGATGAATTGTACAAATAAATCGATAGATCCTAATCAACCTCTGGATTACA
AAATTTGTGAAAGATTGACTGGTATTCTTAACTATGTTGCTCCTTTTACGCTATGTGGATACGCTGCTTT
AATGCCTTTGTATCATGCTATTGCTTCCCGTATGGCTTTCATTTTCTCCTCCTTGTATAAATCCTGGTTG
CTGTCTCTTTATGAGGAGTTGTGGCCCGTTGTCAGGCAACGTGGCGTGGTGTGCACTGTGTTTGCTGACG
CAACCCCCACTGGTTGGGGCATTGCCACCACCTGTCAGCTCCTTTCCGGGACTTTCGCTTTCCCCCTCCC
TATTGCCACGGCGGAACTCATCGCCGCCTGCCTTGCCCGCTGCTGGACAGGGGCTCGGCTGTTGGGCACT
GACAATTCCGTGGTGTTGTCGGGGAAATCATCGTCCTTTCCTTGGCTGCTCGCCTGTGTTGCCACCTGGA
TTCTGCGCGGGACGTCCTTCTGCTACGTCCCTTCGGCCCTCAATCCAGCGGACCTTCCTTCCCGCGGCCT
GCTGCCGGCTCTGCGGCCTCTTCCGCGTCTTCGCCTTCGCCCTCAGACGAGTCGGATCTCCCTTTGGGCC
GCCTCCCCGCCTGAGATCCTTTAAGACCAATGACTTACAAGGCAGCTGTAGATCTTAGCCACTTTTTAAA
AGAAAAGGGGGGACTGGAAGGGCTAATTCACTCCCAACGAAGACAAGATCTGCTTTTTGCTTGTACTGGG
TCTCTCTGGTTAGACCAGATCTGAGCCTGGGAGCTCTCTGGCTAACTAGGGAACCCACTGCTTAAGCCTC
AATAAAGCTTGCCTTGAGTGCTTCAAGTAGTGTGTGCCCGTCTGTTGTGTGACTCTGGTAACTAGAGATC
CCTCAGACCCTTTTAGTCAGTGTGGAAAATCTCTAGCAGTAGTAGTTCATGTCATCTTATTATTCAGTAT
TTATAACTTGCAAAGAAATGAATATCAGAGAGTGAGAGGCCCGGGTTAATTAAGGAAAGGGCTAGATCAT
TCTTGAAGACGAAAGGGCCTCGTGATACGCCTATTTTTATAGGTTAATGTCATGATAATAATGGTTTCTT
AGACGTCAGGTGGCACTTTTCGGGGAAATGTGCGCGGAACCCCTATTTGTTTATTTTTCTAAATACATTC
AAATATGTATCCGCTCATGAGACAATAACCCTGATAAATGCTTCAATAATATTGAAAAAGGAAGAGTATG
AGTATTCAACATTTCCGTGTCGCCCTTATTCCCTTTTTTGCGGCATTTTGCCTTCCTGTTTTTGCTCACC
CAGAAACGCTGGTGAAAGTAAAAGATGCTGAAGATCAGTTGGGTGCACGAGTGGGTTACATCGAACTGGA
TCTCAACAGCGGTAAGATCCTTGAGAGTTTTCGCCCCGAAGAACGTTTTCCAATGATGAGCACTTTTAAA
GTTCTGCTATGTGGCGCGGTATTATCCCGTGTTGACGCCGGGCAAGAGCAACTCGGTCGCCGCATACACT
ATTCTCAGAATGACTTGGTTGAGTACTCACCAGTCACAGAAAAGCATCTTACGGATGGCATGACAGTAAG
AGAATTATGCAGTGCTGCCATAACCATGAGTGATAACACTGCGGCCAACTTACTTCTGACAACGATCGGA
GGACCGAAGGAGCTAACCGCTTTTTTGCACAACATGGGGGATCATGTAACTCGCCTTGATCGTTGGGAAC
CGGAGCTGAATGAAGCCATACCAAACGACGAGCGTGACACCACGATGCCTGTAGCAATGGCAACAACGTT
GCGCAAACTATTAACTGGCGAACTACTTACTCTAGCTTCCCGGCAACAATTAATAGACTGGATGGAGGCG
GATAAAGTTGCAGGACCACTTCTGCGCTCGGCCCTTCCGGCTGGCTGGTTTATTGCTGATAAATCTGGAG
CCGGTGAGCGTGGGTCTCGCGGTATCATTGCAGCACTGGGGCCAGATGGTAAGCCCTCCCGTATCGTAGT
TATCTACACGACGGGGAGTCAGGCAACTATGGATGAACGAAATAGACAGATCGCTGAGATAGGTGCCTCA
CTGATTAAGCATTGGTAACTGTCAGACCAAGTTTACTCATATATACTTTAGATTGATTTAAAACTTCATT
TTTAATTTAAAAGGATCTAGGTGAAGATCCTTTTTGATAATCTCATGACCAAAATCCCTTAACGTGAGTT
TTCGTTCCACTGAGCGTCAGACCCCGTAGAAAAGATCAAAGGATCTTCTTGAGATCCTTTTTTTCTGCGC
GTAATCTGCTGCTTGCAAACAAAAAAACCACCGCTACCAGCGGTGGTTTGTTTGCCGGATCAAGAGCTAC
CAACTCTTTTTCCGAAGGTAACTGGCTTCAGCAGAGCGCAGATACCAAATACTGTTCTTCTAGTGTAGCC
GTAGTTAGGCCACCACTTCAAGAACTCTGTAGCACCGCCTACATACCTCGCTCTGCTAATCCTGTTACCA
GTGGCTGCTGCCAGTGGCGATAAGTCGTGTCTTACCGGGTTGGACTCAAGACGATAGTTACCGGATAAGG
CGCAGCGGTCGGGCTGAACGGGGGGTTCGTGCACACAGCCCAGCTTGGAGCGAACGACCTACACCGAACT
GAGATACCTACAGCGTGAGCTATGAGAAAGCGCCACGCTTCCCGAAGGGAGAAAGGCGGACAGGTATCCG
GTAAGCGGCAGGGTCGGAACAGGAGAGCGCACGAGGGAGCTTCCAGGGGGAAACGCCTGGTATCTTTATA
GTCCTGTCGGGTTTCGCCACCTCTGACTTGAGCGTCGATTTTTGTGATGCTCGTCAGGGGGGCGGAGCCT
ATGGAAAAACGCCAGCAACGCGGCCTTTTTACGGTTCCTGGCCTTTTGCTGGCCTTTTGCTCACATGTTC
TTTCCTGCGTTATCCCCTGATTCTGTGGATAACCGTATTACCGCCTTTGAGTGAGCTGATACCGCTCGCC
GCAGCCGAACGACCGAGCGCAGCGAGTCAGTGAGCGAGGAAGCGGAAGAGCGCCCAATACGCAAACCGCC
TCTCCCCGCGCGTTGGCCGATTCATTAATGCAGCAAGCTCATGGCTGACTAATTTTTTTTATTTATGCAG
AGGCCGAGGCCGCCTCGGCCTCTGAGCTATTCCAGAAGTAGTGAGGAGGCTTTTTTGGAGGCCTAGGCTT
TTGCAAAAAGCTCCCCGTGGCACGACAGGTTTCCCGACTGGAAAGCGGGCAGTGAGCGCAACGCAATTAA
TGTGAGTTAGCTCACTCATTAGGCACCCCAGGCTTTACACTTTATGCTTCCGGCTCGTATGTTGTGTGGA
ATTGTGAGCGGATAACAATTTCACACAGGAAACAGCTATGACATGATTACGAATTTCACAAATAAAGCAT
TTTTTTCACTGCATTCTAGTTGTGGTTTGTCCAAACTCATCAATGTATCTTATCATGTCTGGATCAACTG
GATAACTCAAGCTAACCAAAATCATCCCAAACTTCCCACCCCATACCCTATTACCACTGCCAATTACCTG
TGGTTTCATTTACTCTAAACCTGTGATTCCTCTGAATTATTTTCATTTTAAAGAAATTGTATTTGTTAAA
TATGTACTACAAACTTAGTAGTTGGAAGGGCTAATTCACTCCCAAAGAAGACAAGATATCCTTGATCTGT
GGATCTACCACACACAAGGCTACTTCCCTGATTAGCAGAACTACACACCAGGGCCAGGGGTCAGATATCC
ACTGACCTTTGGATGGTGCTACAAGCTAGTACCAGTTGAGCCAGATAAGGTAGAAGAGGCCAATAAAGGA
GAGAACACCAGCTTGTTACACCCTGTGAGCCTGCATGGGATGGATGACCCGGAGAGAGAAGTGTTAGAGT
GGAGGTTTGACAGCCGCCTAGCATTTCATCACGTGGCCCGAGAGCTGCATCCGGAGTACTTCAAGAACTG
CTGATATCGAGCTTGCTACAAGGGACTTTCCGCTGGGGACTTTCCAGGGAGGCGTGGCCTGGGCGGGACT
GGGGAGTGGCGAGCCCTCAGATCCTGCATATAAGCAGCTGCTTTTTGCCTGTACTGGGTCTCTCTGGTTA
GACCAGATCTGAGCCTGGGAGCTCTCTGGCTAACTAGGGAACCCACTGCTTAAGCCTCAATAAAGCTTGC
CTTGAGTGCTTCAAGTAGTGTGTGCCCGTCTGTTGTGTGACTCTGGTAACTAGAGATCCCTCAGACCCTT
TTAGTCAGTGTGGAAAATCTCTAGCAGTGGCGCCCGAACAGGGACTTGAAAGCGAAAGGGAAACCAGAGG
AGCTCTCTCGACGCAGGACTCGGCTTGCTGAAGCGCGCACGGCAAGAGGCGAGGGGCGGCGACTGGTGAG
TACGCCAAAAATTTTGACTAGCGGAGGCTAGAAGGAGAGAGATGGGTGCGAGAGCGTCAGTATTAAGCGG
GGGAGAATTAGATCGCGATGGGAAAAAATTCGGTTAAGGCCAGGGGGAAAGAAAAAATATAAATTAAAAC
ATATAGTATGGGCAAGCAGGGAGCTAGAACGATTCGCAGTTAATCCTGGCCTGTTAGAAACATCAGAAGG
CTGTAGACAAATACTGGGACAGCTACAACCATCCCTTCAGACAGGATCAGAAGAACTTAGATCATTATAT
AATACAGTAGCAACCCTCTATTGTGTGCATCAAAGGATAGAGATAAAAGACACCAAGGAAGCTTTAGACA
AGATAGAGGAAGAGCAAAACAAAAGTAAGACCACCGCACAGCAAGCGGCCGGCCGCTGATCTTCAGACCT
GGAGGAGGAGATATGAGGGACAATTGGAGAAGTGAATTATATAAATATAAAGTAGTAAAAATTGAACCAT
TAGGAGTAGCACCCACCAAGGCAAAGAGAAGAGTGGTGCAGAGAGAAAAAAGAGCAGTGGGAATAGGAGC
TTTGTTCCTTGGGTTCTTGGGAGCAGCAGGAAGCACTATGGGCGCAGCGTCAATGACGCTGACGGTACAG
GCCAGACAATTATTGTCTGGTATAGTGCAGCAGCAGAACAATTTGCTGAGGGCTATTGAGGCGCAACAGC
ATCTGTTGCAACTCACAGTCTGGGGCATCAAGCAGCTCCAGGCAAGAATCCTGGCTGTGGAAAGATACCT
AAAGGATCAACAGCTCCTGGGGATTTGGGGTTGCTCTGGAAAACTCATTTGCACCACTGCTGTGCCTTGG
AATGCTAGTTGGAGTAATAAATCTCTGGAACAGATTTGGAATCACACGACCTGGATGGAGTGGGACAGAG
AAATTAACAATTACACAAGCTTAATACACTCCTTAATTGAAGAATCGCAAAACCAGCAAGAAAAGAATGA
ACAAGAATTATTGGAATTAGATAAATGGGCAAGTTTGTGGAATTGGTTTAACATAACAAATTGGCTGTGG
TATATAAAATTATTCATAATGATAGTAGGAGGCTTGGTAGGTTTAAGAATAGTTTTTGCTGTACTTTCTA
TAGTGAATAGAGTTAGGCAGGGATATTCACCATTATCGTTTCAGACCCACCTCCCAACCCCGAGGGGACC
CGACAGGCCCGAAGGAATAGAAGAAGAAGGTGGAGAGAGAGACAGAGACAGATCCATTCGATTAGTGAAC
GGATCTCGACGGTATCGCCGAATTCACAAATGGCAGTATTCATCCACAATTTTAAAAGAAAAGGGGGGAT
TGGGGGGTACAGTGCAGGGGAAAGAATAGTAGACATAATAGCAACAGACATACAAACTAAAGAATTACAA
AAACAAATTACAAAAATTCAAAATTTTCGGGTTTATTACAGGGACAGCAGAGATCCAGTTTGGACTAGT
